Addgene plasmid #142010: TFORF2289
Purpose: Lentiviral vector for overexpressing transcription factor ORFs with unique 24-bp barcodes. Barcodes facilitate identification of transcription factors in pooled screens.
Depositing lab: Feng Zhang. Depositing organization: Broad Institute. Publication: A transcription factor atlas of directed differentiation. Joung J, Ma S, Tay T, Geiger-Schuller KR, Kirchgatterer PC, Verdine VK, Guo B, Arias-Garcia MA, Allen WE, Singh A, Kuksenko O, Abudayyeh OO, Gootenberg JS, Fu Z, Macrae RK, Buenrostro JD, Regev A, Zhang F. Cell. 2023 Jan 5;186(1):209-229.e26. doi: 10.1016/j.cell.2022.11.026. PubMed 36608654.
Backbone
  Vector backbone: pLX_TRC317
  Backbone manufacturer: Broad Institute Genetic Perturbation Platform
  Backbone size w/o insert (bp): 8264
  Vector type: Mammalian Expression, Lentiviral
  Selectable markers: Puromycin
Growth in bacteria
  Bacterial resistance: Ampicillin, 100 μg/mL
  Growth temperature: 37°C
  Growth strain: NEB Stable
  Copy number: High Copy
Gene/Insert
  Gene/Insert name: HES5
  Species: H. sapiens (human)
  Insert size (bp): 602
  Entrez Gene: HES5 (a.k.a. bHLHb38)
  Promoter: EF1a
  Cloning method: Unknown
  Sequencing primers: 5′ GGGTGGAGACTGAAGTTAGGCCAG; 3′ CACATAGCGTAAAAGGAGCAACATAG
Terms and licenses: Academic/Nonprofit Terms; Industry Terms: Not Available to Industry
Depositor comments: NM_001010926,ENST00000378453 . The transcription factor ORF portion of this plasmid was synthesized by Genewiz. Please test multiple small colonies in case of plasmid recombination. To make this collection available in a timely manner, a portion of this collection was not fully sequenced by Addgene. If an Addgene verified full plasmid sequence is not available, please contact us prior to placing an order to request the full sequence.
How to cite: TFORF2289 was a gift from Feng Zhang (Addgene plasmid # 142010 ; http://n2t.net/addgene:142010 ; RRID:Addgene_142010)
