[The description below was written by a language model from this plasmid's Addgene catalogue record and pLannotate feature annotations shown in this document.]
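Description:
TFORF2289 is a third-generation-style, self-inactivating lentiviral expression plasmid built on the pLX_TRC317 backbone and carrying the human HES5 open reading frame, one member of a barcoded transcription factor ORF collection. In bacteria it is maintained through a high-copy ColE1/pUC-type origin and selected with ampicillin via the β-lactamase gene. An f1 origin and remnants of a lac/lacZα cloning region flanked by T7 and T3 promoters are also present in the backbone. Because of the repeated LTR sequences, the depositor cautions that recombination can occur.

The viral portion begins with an RSV promoter fused to a truncated HIV-1 5' LTR, which drives production of the genomic RNA in packaging cells. It is followed by the Ψ packaging signal with a gag fragment, the Rev response element for Rev-dependent nuclear export, and a cPPT/CTS element. It ends with a ΔU3 3' LTR that inactivates LTR-driven transcription after integration, followed by an SV40 polyadenylation signal. Within the provirus, an SV40 early promoter drives puromycin N-acetyltransferase for selection of transduced mammalian cells. A separate EF-1α promoter constitutively expresses HES5, a bHLH transcriptional repressor annotated as a negative regulator of neurogenesis. A WPRE downstream of the ORF enhances transcript stability and expression. The catalogue states that each construct carries a unique 24-bp barcode. The feature table does not annotate it, although the listed insert size exceeds the annotated coding region, consistent with extra sequence beside the ORF. The short U6 promoter fragment detected there is not a complete promoter. The plasmid is intended for overexpressing HES5 in mammalian cells, particularly in pooled screens where barcodes identify the transcription factor delivered.
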