Features (pLannotate 1.2.2; 31 found; start..end, strand, type, name):
      5..231     +  promoter       RSV promoter: Rous sarcoma virus enhancer/promoter
    232..412     +  LTR            5' LTR (truncated): truncated 5' long terminal repeat (LTR) from HIV-1
    459..584     +  misc_feature   HIV-1 Ψ: packaging signal of human immunodeficiency virus type 1
    568..931     +  CDS            HIV-1 gag (fragment): gag protein from human immunodeficiency virus 1; gag
   1077..1310    +  misc_feature   RRE: The Rev response element (RRE) of HIV-1 allows for Rev-dependent mRNA export from the nucleus to the cytoplasm.
   1687..1713    +  CDS            Rev (fragment): human immunodeficiency virus 1 (HIV-1) Rev protein; rev; enhances nuclear export of unspliced and incompletely spliced viral mRNAs
   1720..1743    +  promoter       SV40 promoter (fragment): SV40 early promoter
   1744..1815    +  promoter       SV40 promoter (fragment): SV40 enhancer and early promoter
   1839..1974    +  rep_origin     SV40 ori: SV40 origin of replication
   2020..2616    +  CDS            PuroR (fragment): puromycin N-acetyltransferase; pac from Streptomyces; confers resistance to puromycin
   2665..2782    +  misc_feature   cPPT/CTS: central polypurine tract and central termination sequence of HIV-1
   2847..2913    +  CDS            small t antigen (fragment): SV40 (simian virus 40) small t antigen
   2920..4098    +  promoter       EF-1α promoter: strong constitutive promoter for human elongation factor EF-1α
   4115..4612    +  CDS            HES5: HES5_HUMAN - Also known as BHLHB38. Experimental evidence at transcript level: Swiss-Prot protein existence level 2. Transcriptional repressor of genes that require a bHLH protein for their transcription. Plays an important role as neurogenesis negative regulator (By similarity). From Homo sapiens (Human).
   4628..4681    +  promoter       U6 promoter (fragment): RNA polymerase III promoter for human U6 snRNA
   4723..5311    +  misc_feature   WPRE: woodchuck hepatitis virus posttranscriptional regulatory element
   5362..5381    +  misc_feature   cPPT/CTS (fragment): central polypurine tract and central termination sequence of HIV-1
   5383..5616    +  LTR            3' LTR (ΔU3): self-inactivating 3' long terminal repeat (LTR) from HIV-1
   5694..5815    +  polyA_signal   SV40 poly(A) signal: SV40 polyadenylation signal
   5855..5990    +  rep_origin     SV40 ori: SV40 origin of replication
   6011..6029    -  promoter       T7 promoter: promoter for bacteriophage T7 RNA polymerase
   6037..6192    +  CDS            lacZα (fragment): LacZα fragment of β-galactosidase; lacZ fragment
   6197..6625    +  rep_origin     f1 ori (sequence partly withheld): f1 bacteriophage origin of replication; arrow indicates direction of (+) strand synthesis
   6678..6782    +  promoter       AmpR promoter: bla
   6783..7643    +  CDS            AmpR: β-lactamase; bla; confers resistance to ampicillin, carbenicillin, and related antibiotics
   7814..8402    +  rep_origin     ori: high-copy-number ColE1/pMB1/pBR322/pUC origin of replication
   8585..8677    +  CDS            lacI (fragment): lac repressor; lacI; The lac repressor binds to the lac operator to inhibit transcription in E. coli. This inhibition can be relieved by adding lactose or isopropyl-β-D-thiogalactopyranoside (IPTG).
   8690..8711    +  protein_bind   CAP binding site: CAP binding activates transcription in the presence of cAMP. E. coli catabolite activator protein
   8726..8756    +  promoter       lac promoter: promoter for the E. coli lac operon
   8764..8780    +  protein_bind   lac operator: The lac repressor binds to the lac operator to inhibit transcription in E. coli. This inhibition can be relieved by adding lactose or isopropyl-β-D-thiogalactopyranoside (IPTG). lac repressor encoded by lacI
   8825..8843    +  promoter       T3 promoter: promoter for bacteriophage T3 RNA polymerase
>Addgene plasmid #142010 | TFORF2289 | addgene full sequence | sequence record 395907 | Addgene NGS Result
TTAATGTAGTCTTATGCAATACTCTTGTAGTCTTGCAACATGGTAACGATGAGTTAGCAACATGCCTTAC
AAGGAGAGAAAAAGCACCGTGCATGCCGATTGGTGGAAGTAAGGTGGTACGATCGTGCCTTATTAGGAAG
GCAACAGACGGGTCTGACATGGATTGGACGAACCACTGAATTGCCGCATTGCAGAGATATTGTATTTAAG
TGCCTAGCTCGATACATAAACGGGTCTCTCTGGTTAGACCAGATCTGAGCCTGGGAGCTCTCTGGCTAAC
TAGGGAACCCACTGCTTAAGCCTCAATAAAGCTTGCCTTGAGTGCTTCAAGTAGTGTGTGCCCGTCTGTT
GTGTGACTCTGGTAACTAGAGATCCCTCAGACCCTTTTAGTCAGTGTGGAAAATCTCTAGCAGTGGCGCC
CGAACAGGGACTTGAAAGCGAAAGGGAAACCAGAGGAGCTCTCTCGACGCAGGACTCGGCTTGCTGAAGC
GCGCACGGCAAGAGGCGAGGGGCGGCGACTGGTGAGTACGCCAAAAATTTTGACTAGCGGAGGCTAGAAG
GAGAGAGATGGGTGCGAGAGCGTCAGTATTAAGCGGGGGAGAATTAGATCGCGATGGGAAAAAATTCGGT
TAAGGCCAGGGGGAAAGAAAAAATATAAATTAAAACATATAGTATGGGCAAGCAGGGAGCTAGAACGATT
CGCAGTTAATCCTGGCCTGTTAGAAACATCAGAAGGCTGTAGACAAATACTGGGACAGCTACAACCATCC
CTTCAGACAGGATCAGAAGAACTTAGATCATTATATAATACAGTAGCAACCCTCTATTGTGTGCATCAAA
GGATAGAGATAAAAGACACCAAGGAAGCTTTAGACAAGATAGAGGAAGAGCAAAACAAAAGTAAGACCAC
CGCACAGCAAGCGGCCGCTGATCTTCAGACCTGGAGGAGGAGATATGAGGGACAATTGGAGAAGTGAATT
ATATAAATATAAAGTAGTAAAAATTGAACCATTAGGAGTAGCACCCACCAAGGCAAAGAGAAGAGTGGTG
CAGAGAGAAAAAAGAGCAGTGGGAATAGGAGCTTTGTTCCTTGGGTTCTTGGGAGCAGCAGGAAGCACTA
TGGGCGCAGCGTCAATGACGCTGACGGTACAGGCCAGACAATTATTGTCTGGTATAGTGCAGCAGCAGAA
CAATTTGCTGAGGGCTATTGAGGCGCAACAGCATCTGTTGCAACTCACAGTCTGGGGCATCAAGCAGCTC
CAGGCAAGAATCCTGGCTGTGGAAAGATACCTAAAGGATCAACAGCTCCTGGGGATTTGGGGTTGCTCTG
GAAAACTCATTTGCACCACTGCTGTGCCTTGGAATGCTAGTTGGAGTAATAAATCTCTGGAACAGATTTG
GAATCACACGACCTGGATGGAGTGGGACAGAGAAATTAACAATTACACAAGCTTAATACACTCCTTAATT
GAAGAATCGCAAAACCAGCAAGAAAAGAATGAACAAGAATTATTGGAATTAGATAAATGGGCAAGTTTGT
GGAATTGGTTTAACATAACAAATTGGCTGTGGTATATAAAATTATTCATAATGATAGTAGGAGGCTTGGT
AGGTTTAAGAATAGTTTTTGCTGTACTTTCTATAGTGAATAGAGTTAGGCAGGGATATTCACCATTATCG
TTTCAGACCCACCTCCCAACCCCGAGGGGACCCATGCATTGCATCTCAATTAGTCAGCAACCAGGTGTGG
AAAGTCCCCAGGCTCCCCAGCAGGCAGAAGTATGCAAAGCATGCGTCTCAATTAGTCAGCAACCATAGTC
CCGCCCCTAACTCCGCCCATCCCGCCCCTAACTCCGCCCAGTTCCGCCCATTCTCCGCCCCATGGCTGAC
TAATTTTTTTTATTTATGCAGAGGCCGAGGCCGCCTCGGCCTCTGAGCTATTCCAGAAGTAGTGAGGAGG
CTTTTTTGGAGGCCTAGGCTTTTGCAAAAAGCTTTCTAGAGGTACCACCGGAGCTTACCATGACCGAGTA
CAAGCCCACGGTGCGCCTCGCCACCCGCGACGACGTCCCCAGGGCCGTACGCACCCTCGCCGCCGCGTTC
GCCGACTACCCCGCCACGCGCCACACCGTCGATCCGGACCGCCACATCGAGCGGGTCACCGAGCTGCAAG
AACTCTTCCTCACGCGCGTCGGGCTCGACATCGGCAAGGTGTGGGTCGCGGACGACGGCGCCGCCGTGGC
GGTCTGGACCACGCCGGAGAGCGTCGAAGCGGGGGCGGTGTTCGCCGAGATCGGCCCGCGCATGGCCGAG
TTGAGCGGTTCCCGGCTGGCCGCGCAGCAACAGATGGAAGGCCTCCTGGCGCCGCACCGGCCCAAGGAGC
CCGCGTGGTTCCTGGCCACCGTCGGCGTCTCGCCCGACCACCAGGGCAAGGGTCTGGGCAGCGCCGTCGT
GCTCCCCGGAGTGGAGGCGGCCGAGCGCGCCGGGGTGCCCGCCTTCCTGGAGACCTCCGCGCCCCGCAAC
CTCCCCTTCTACGAGCGGCTCGGCTTCACCGTCACCGCCGACGTCGAGGTGCCCGAAGGACCGCGCACCT
GGTGCATGACCCGCAAGCCCGGTGCCAGTTAACGAATTCTAGATCTTGAGACAAATGGCAGTATTCATCC
ACAATTTTAAAAGAAAAGGGGGGATTGGGGGGTACAGTGCAGGGGAAAGAATAGTAGACATAATAGCAAC
AGACATACAAACTAAAGAATTACAAAAACAAATTACAAAAATTCAAAATTTTCGGGTTTATTACAGGGAC
AGCAGAGATCCACTTTGGCGCCGGCTCGAGGCCTGCAGGTGCAAAGATGGATAAAGTTTTAAACAGAGAG
GAATCTTTGCAGCTAATGGACCTTCTAGGTCTTGAAAGGAGTGGGAATTGGCTCCGGTGCCCGTCAGTGG
GCAGAGCGCACATCGCCCACAGTCCCCGAGAAGTTGGGGGGAGGGGTCGGCAATTGAACCGGTGCCTAGA
GAAGGTGGCGCGGGGTAAACTGGGAAAGTGATGTCGTGTACTGGCTCCGCCTTTTTCCCGAGGGTGGGGG
AGAACCGTATATAAGTGCAGTAGTCGCCGTGAACGTTCTTTTTCGCAACGGGTTTGCCGCCAGAACACAG
GTAAGTGCCGTGTGTGGTTCCCGCGGGCCTGGCCTCTTTACGGGTTATGGCCCTTGCGTGCCTTGAATTA
CTTCCACCTGGCTGCAGTACGTGATTCTTGATCCCGAGCTTCGGGTTGGAAGTGGGTGGGAGAGTTCGAG
GCCTTGCGCTTAAGGAGCCCCTTCGCCTCGTGCTTGAGTTGAGGCCTGGCCTGGGCGCTGGGGCCGCCGC
GTGCGAATCTGGTGGCACCTTCGCGCCTGTCTCGCTGCTTTCGATAAGTCTCTAGCCATTTAAAATTTTT
GATGACCTGCTGCGACGCTTTTTTTCTGGCAAGATAGTCTTGTAAATGCGGGCCAAGATCTGCACACTGG
TATTTCGGTTTTTGGGGCCGCGGGCGGCGACGGGGCCCGTGCGTCCCAGCGCACATGTTCGGCGAGGCGG
GGCCTGCGAGCGCGGCCACCGAGAATCGGACGGGGGTAGTCTCAAGCTGGCCGGCCTGCTCTGGTGCCTG
GCCTCGCGCCGCCGTGTATCGCCCCGCCCTGGGCGGCAAGGCTGGCCCGGTCGGCACCAGTTGCGTGAGC
GGAAAGATGGCCGCTTCCCGGCCCTGCTGCAGGGAGCTCAAAATGGAGGACGCGGCGCTCGGGAGAGCGG
GCGGGTGAGTCACCCACACAAAGGAAAAGGGCCTTTCCGTCCTCAGCCGTCGCTTCATGTGACTCCACGG
AGTACCGGGCGCCGTCCAGGCACCTCGATTAGTTCTCGAGCTTTTGGAGTACGTCGTCTTTAGGTTGGGG
GGAGGGGTTTTATGCGATGGAGTTTCCCCACACTGAGTGGGTGGAGACTGAAGTTAGGCCAGCTTGGCAC
TTGATGTAATTCTCCTTGGAATTTGCCCTTTTTGAGTTTGGATCTTGGTTCATTCTCAAGCCTCAGACAG
TGGTTCAAAGTTTTTTTCTTCCATTTCAGGTGTCGTGAGGCTAGCACCGCCACCATGGCCCCCAGCACTG
TGGCCGTGGAGCTGCTCAGCCCCAAAGAGAAAAACCGACTGCGGAAGCCGGTGGTGGAGAAGATGCGCCG
CGACCGCATCAACAGCAGCATCGAGCAGCTGAAGCTGCTGCTGGAGCAGGAGTTCGCGCGGCACCAGCCC
AACTCCAAGCTGGAGAAGGCCGACATCCTGGAGATGGCTGTCAGCTACCTGAAGCACAGCAAAGCCTTCG
TCGCCGCCGCCGGCCCCAAGAGCCTGCACCAGGACTACAGCGAAGGCTACTCGTGGTGCCTGCAGGAGGC
CGTGCAGTTCCTGACGCTCCACGCCGCCAGCGACACGCAGATGAAGCTGCTGTACCACTTCCAGCGGCCC
CCGGCCGCGCCCGCCGCGCCCGCCAAGGAGCCCAAGGCGCCGGGCGCCGCGCCCCCGCCCGCGCTCTCCG
CCAAGGCCACCGCCGCCGCCGCCGCCGCGCACCAGCCCGCCTGCGGCCTCTGGCGGCCCTGGTAGTAATG
AACTAGTCCGTAACTTGAAAGTATTTCGATTTCTTGGCTTTATATATCTTGTGGAAAGGACGAGCGGCTT
CAATATGTCAGTCGTCCACGCGTTAAGTCGACAATCAACCTCTGGATTACAAAATTTGTGAAAGATTGAC
TGGTATTCTTAACTATGTTGCTCCTTTTACGCTATGTGGATACGCTGCTTTAATGCCTTTGTATCATGCT
ATTGCTTCCCGTATGGCTTTCATTTTCTCCTCCTTGTATAAATCCTGGTTGCTGTCTCTTTATGAGGAGT
TGTGGCCCGTTGTCAGGCAACGTGGCGTGGTGTGCACTGTGTTTGCTGACGCAACCCCCACTGGTTGGGG
CATTGCCACCACCTGTCAGCTCCTTTCCGGGACTTTCGCTTTCCCCCTCCCTATTGCCACGGCGGAACTC
ATCGCCGCCTGCCTTGCCCGCTGCTGGACAGGGGCTCGGCTGTTGGGCACTGACAATTCCGTGGTGTTGT
CGGGGAAATCATCGTCCTTTCCTTGGCTGCTCGCCTGTGTTGCCACCTGGATTCTGCGCGGGACGTCCTT
CTGCTACGTCCCTTCGGCCCTCAATCCAGCGGACCTTCCTTCCCGCGGCCTGCTGCCGGCTCTGCGGCCT
CTTCCGCGTCTTCGCCTTCGCCCTCAGACGAGTCGGATCTCCCTTTGGGCCGCCTCCCCGCGTCGACTTT
AAGACCAATGACTTACAAGGCAGCTGTAGATCTTAGCCACTTTTTAAAAGAAAAGGGGGGACTGGAAGGG
CTAATTCACTCCCAACGAAGACAAGATCTGCTTTTTGCTTGTACTGGGTCTCTCTGGTTAGACCAGATCT
GAGCCTGGGAGCTCTCTGGCTAACTAGGGAACCCACTGCTTAAGCCTCAATAAAGCTTGCCTTGAGTGCT
TCAAGTAGTGTGTGCCCGTCTGTTGTGTGACTCTGGTAACTAGAGATCCCTCAGACCCTTTTAGTCAGTG
TGGAAAATCTCTAGCAGTACGTATAGTAGTTCATGTCATCTTATTATTCAGTATTTATAACTTGCAAAGA
AATGAATATCAGAGAGTGAGAGGAACTTGTTTATTGCAGCTTATAATGGTTACAAATAAAGCAATAGCAT
CACAAATTTCACAAATAAAGCATTTTTTTCACTGCATTCTAGTTGTGGTTTGTCCAAACTCATCAATGTA
TCTTATCATGTCTGGCTCTAGCTATCCCGCCCCTAACTCCGCCCATCCCGCCCCTAACTCCGCCCAGTTC
CGCCCATTCTCCGCCCCATGGCTGACTAATTTTTTTTATTTATGCAGAGGCCGAGGCCGCCTCGGCCTCT
GAGCTATTCCAGAAGTAGTGAGGAGGCTTTTTTGGAGGCCTAGGGACGTACCCAATTCGCCCTATAGTGA
GTCGTATTACGCGCGCTCACTGGCCGTCGTTTTACAACGTCGTGACTGGGAAAACCCTGGCGTTACCCAA
CTTAATCGCCTTGCAGCACATCCCCCTTTCGCCAGCTGGCGTAATAGCGAAGAGGCCCGCACCGATCGCC
CTTCCCAACAGTTGCGCAGCCTGAATGGCGAATGGG
[124 nt withheld, positions 6197-6320]
C
[91 nt withheld, positions 6322-6412]
A
[49 nt withheld, positions 6414-6462]
CCTTTGACGTTGGAGTCCACGTTCTTT
[37 nt withheld, positions 6490-6526]
ACCCTATCTCGGTCTATTCTTTTGATTTATAAGGGATTTTGCCGATTTCGGCCTATTGGTTAAAAAATGA
GCTGATTTAACAAAAATTTAACGCGAATTTTAACAAAATATTAACGCTTACAATTTAGGTGGCACTTTTC
GGGGAAATGTGCGCGGAACCCCTATTTGTTTATTTTTCTAAATACATTCAAATATGTATCCGCTCATGAG
ACAATAACCCTGATAAATGCTTCAATAATATTGAAAAAGGAAGAGTATGAGTATTCAACATTTCCGTGTC
GCCCTTATTCCCTTTTTTGCGGCATTTTGCCTTCCTGTTTTTGCTCACCCAGAAACGCTGGTGAAAGTAA
AAGATGCTGAAGATCAGTTGGGTGCACGAGTGGGTTACATCGAACTGGATCTCAACAGCGGTAAGATCCT
TGAGAGTTTTCGCCCCGAAGAACGTTTTCCAATGATGAGCACTTTTAAAGTTCTGCTATGTGGCGCGGTA
TTATCCCGTATTGACGCCGGGCAAGAGCAACTCGGTCGCCGCATACACTATTCTCAGAATGACTTGGTTG
AGTACTCACCAGTCACAGAAAAGCATCTTACGGATGGCATGACAGTAAGAGAATTATGCAGTGCTGCCAT
AACCATGAGTGATAACACTGCGGCCAACTTACTTCTGACAACGATCGGAGGACCGAAGGAGCTAACCGCT
TTTTTGCACAACATGGGGGATCATGTAACTCGCCTTGATCGTTGGGAACCGGAGCTGAATGAAGCCATAC
CAAACGACGAGCGTGACACCACGATGCCTGTAGCAATGGCAACAACGTTGCGCAAACTATTAACTGGCGA
ACTACTTACTCTAGCTTCCCGGCAACAATTAATAGACTGGATGGAGGCGGATAAAGTTGCAGGACCACTT
CTGCGCTCGGCCCTTCCGGCTGGCTGGTTTATTGCTGATAAATCTGGAGCCGGTGAGCGTGGGTCTCGCG
GTATCATTGCAGCACTGGGGCCAGATGGTAAGCCCTCCCGTATCGTAGTTATCTACACGACGGGGAGTCA
GGCAACTATGGATGAACGAAATAGACAGATCGCTGAGATAGGTGCCTCACTGATTAAGCATTGGTAACTG
TCAGACCAAGTTTACTCATATATACTTTAGATTGATTTAAAACTTCATTTTTAATTTAAAAGGATCTAGG
TGAAGATCCTTTTTGATAATCTCATGACCAAAATCCCTTAACGTGAGTTTTCGTTCCACTGAGCGTCAGA
CCCCGTAGAAAAGATCAAAGGATCTTCTTGAGATCCTTTTTTTCTGCGCGTAATCTGCTGCTTGCAAACA
AAAAAACCACCGCTACCAGCGGTGGTTTGTTTGCCGGATCAAGAGCTACCAACTCTTTTTCCGAAGGTAA
CTGGCTTCAGCAGAGCGCAGATACCAAATACTGTTCTTCTAGTGTAGCCGTAGTTAGGCCACCACTTCAA
GAACTCTGTAGCACCGCCTACATACCTCGCTCTGCTAATCCTGTTACCAGTGGCTGCTGCCAGTGGCGAT
AAGTCGTGTCTTACCGGGTTGGACTCAAGACGATAGTTACCGGATAAGGCGCAGCGGTCGGGCTGAACGG
GGGGTTCGTGCACACAGCCCAGCTTGGAGCGAACGACCTACACCGAACTGAGATACCTACAGCGTGAGCT
ATGAGAAAGCGCCACGCTTCCCGAAGGGAGAAAGGCGGACAGGTATCCGGTAAGCGGCAGGGTCGGAACA
GGAGAGCGCACGAGGGAGCTTCCAGGGGGAAACGCCTGGTATCTTTATAGTCCTGTCGGGTTTCGCCACC
TCTGACTTGAGCGTCGATTTTTGTGATGCTCGTCAGGGGGGCGGAGCCTATGGAAAAACGCCAGCAACGC
GGCCTTTTTACGGTTCCTGGCCTTTTGCTGGCCTTTTGCTCACATGTTCTTTCCTGCGTTATCCCCTGAT
TCTGTGGATAACCGTATTACCGCCTTTGAGTGAGCTGATACCGCTCGCCGCAGCCGAACGACCGAGCGCA
GCGAGTCAGTGAGCGAGGAAGCGGAAGAGCGCCCAATACGCAAACCGCCTCTCCCCGCGCGTTGGCCGAT
TCATTAATGCAGCTGGCACGACAGGTTTCCCGACTGGAAAGCGGGCAGTGAGCGCAACGCAATTAATGTG
AGTTAGCTCACTCATTAGGCACCCCAGGCTTTACACTTTATGCTTCCGGCTCGTATGTTGTGTGGAATTG
TGAGCGGATAACAATTTCACACAGGAAACAGCTATGACCATGATTACGCCAAGCGCGCAATTAACCCTCA
CTAAAGGGAACAAAAGCTGGAGCTGCAAGC
