>Addgene plasmid #142010 | TFORF2289 | depositor partial sequence | sequence record 278167 | Insert
ACCGCCACCATGGCCCCCAGCACTGTGGCCGTGGAGCTGCTCAGCCCCAAAGAGAAAAACCGACTGCGGA
AGCCGGTGGTGGAGAAGATGCGCCGCGACCGCATCAACAGCAGCATCGAGCAGCTGAAGCTGCTGCTGGA
GCAGGAGTTCGCGCGGCACCAGCCCAACTCCAAGCTGGAGAAGGCCGACATCCTGGAGATGGCTGTCAGC
TACCTGAAGCACAGCAAAGCCTTCGTCGCCGCCGCCGGCCCCAAGAGCCTGCACCAGGACTACAGCGAAG
GCTACTCGTGGTGCCTGCAGGAGGCCGTGCAGTTCCTGACGCTCCACGCCGCCAGCGACACGCAGATGAA
GCTGCTGTACCACTTCCAGCGGCCCCCGGCCGCGCCCGCCGCGCCCGCCAAGGAGCCCAAGGCGCCGGGC
GCCGCGCCCCCGCCCGCGCTCTCCGCCAAGGCCACCGCCGCCGCCGCCGCCGCGCACCAGCCCGCCTGCG
GCCTCTGGCGGCCCTGGTAGTAATGAACTAGTCCGTAACTTGAAAGTATTTCGATTTCTTGGCTTTATAT
ATCTTGTGGAAAGGACGAGCGGCTTCAATATGTCAGTCGTCC
