>Addgene plasmid #142010 | TFORF2289 | depositor partial sequence | sequence record 278168 | Barcode
GCGGCTTCAATATGTCAGTCGTCC
